Addgene plasmid #106093: pFRT_TO_FlagHA_TIA1
Purpose: gene expression of FLAGHA-TIA1
Depositing lab: Thomas Tuschl. Depositing organization: Rockefeller University. Publication: The TIA1 RNA-Binding Protein Family Regulates EIF2AK2-Mediated Stress Response and Cell Cycle Progression. Meyer C, Garzia A, Mazzola M, Gerstberger S, Molina H, Tuschl T. Mol Cell. 2018 Feb 15;69(4):622-635.e6. doi: 10.1016/j.molcel.2018.01.011. PubMed 29429924.
Backbone
  Vector backbone: pFRT_TO_FlagHA_dest
  Vector type: Mammalian Expression
Growth in bacteria
  Bacterial resistance: Ampicillin, 100 μg/mL
  Growth temperature: 37°C
  Growth strain: DH5alpha
  Copy number: Unknown
Gene/Insert
  Gene/Insert name: TIA1
  Species: H. sapiens (human)
  Entrez Gene: TIA1 (a.k.a. ALS26, TIA-1, WDM)
  Tag / fusion protein: FlagHA (N terminal on backbone)
  Cloning method: Gateway Cloning
Terms and licenses: Academic/Nonprofit Terms; Industry Terms: Not Available to Industry
How to cite: pFRT_TO_FlagHA_TIA1 was a gift from Thomas Tuschl (Addgene plasmid # 106093 ; http://n2t.net/addgene:106093 ; RRID:Addgene_106093)
