[The description below was written by a language model from this plasmid's Addgene catalogue record and pLannotate feature annotations shown in this document.]
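Description:
pFRT_TO_FlagHA_TIA1 is a mammalian expression plasmid of about 6.5 kb that encodes human TIA1, an RNA-binding protein involved in alternative splicing and in translational regulation through AU-rich elements. TIA1 carries an N-terminal FLAG-HA tag supplied by the backbone. The insert was moved into the pFRT_TO_FlagHA_dest destination vector by Gateway cloning, so the coding sequence is flanked by attB1 and attB2 sites. The plasmid is propagated in E. coli through a high-copy ColE1/pUC-type origin and selected with ampicillin via the β-lactamase gene.

Expression is driven by the CMV enhancer and immediate early promoter, followed directly by two short tet operator matches. These are annotated as PLtetO-1 and TRE fragments. This layout is typical of a tetracycline-operator-controlled CMV promoter, which is repressed in cells expressing Tet repressor and induced with tetracycline or doxycycline. The annotation detects the FLAG epitope upstream of attB1 but does not call the HA portion separately. A V5 tag sequence lies downstream of attB2, and the record does not indicate whether it is translated; the catalogue lists only the N-terminal tag. Transcripts end at the bGH polyadenylation signal.

Downstream of the expression cassette, an FRT site sits immediately before a hygromycin resistance gene with an SV40 poly(A) signal, and no full promoter is annotated for that gene. This is the layout used for FLP-mediated integration at a genomic FRT site, where the resistance gene is expected to become active only after correct insertion. The construct therefore suits the generation of stable, inducible cell lines expressing tagged TIA1, for example for affinity purification or RNA-protein interaction studies. The remaining small fragment annotations (f1 ori, ble, lacI, RSF ori) appear to be backbone remnants.
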