Features (pLannotate 1.2.2; 26 found; start..end, strand, type, name):
     60..648     -  rep_origin     ori: high-copy-number ColE1/pMB1/pBR322/pUC origin of replication
    819..1679    -  CDS            AmpR: β-lactamase; bla; confers resistance to ampicillin, carbenicillin, and related antibiotics
   1680..1784    -  promoter       AmpR promoter: bla
   1843..1895    -  misc_feature   bom (fragment): basis of mobility region from pBR322
   2050..2429    +  enhancer       CMV enhancer: human cytomegalovirus immediate early enhancer
   2430..2633    +  promoter       CMV promoter: human cytomegalovirus (CMV) immediate early promoter
   2635..2654    +  promoter       PLtetO-1 promoter (fragment): modified phage lambda PL promoter with tet operator sites (Lutz and Bujard, 1997)
   2656..2675    +  promoter       PLtetO-1 promoter (fragment): modified phage lambda PL promoter with tet operator sites (Lutz and Bujard, 1997)
   2683..2716    +  promoter       TRE3GV promoter (fragment): 3rd-generation Tet-responsive promoter that can be activated by binding of Tet-On® 3G, optimized for retroviral and lentiviral vectors
   2811..2831    +  CDS            FLAG (fragment): FLAG® epitope tag, followed by an enterokinase cleavage site
   2874..2898    +  protein_bind   attB1: mutant version of attB; recombination site for the Gateway® BP reaction BP Clonase™
   2925..4049    +  CDS            TIA1: TIA1_HUMAN - Experimental evidence at protein level: Swiss-Prot protein existence level 1. Involved in alternative pre-RNA splicing and regulation of mRNA translation by binding to AU-rich elements (AREs) located in mRNA 3' untranslated regions (3' UTRs). Possesses nucleolytic activity against cytotoxic lymphocyte target cells. May be involved in apoptosis. From Homo sapiens (Human).
   4076..4100    -  protein_bind   attB2: mutant version of attB; recombination site for the Gateway® BP reaction BP Clonase™
   4153..4194    +  CDS            V5 tag: epitope tag from simian virus 5
   4280..4504    +  polyA_signal   bGH poly(A) signal: bovine growth hormone polyadenylation signal
   4508..4529    +  promoter       SV40 promoter (fragment): SV40 enhancer and early promoter
   4550..4783    +  rep_origin     f1 ori (fragment) (sequence partly withheld): f1 bacteriophage origin of replication; arrow indicates direction of (+) strand synthesis
   4788..4835    +  protein_bind   FRT: FLP-mediated recombination occurs in the 8-bp core sequence TCTAGAAA (Turan and Bode, 2011). FLP recombinase from the Saccharomyces cerevisiae 2μ plasmid
   4843..5865    +  CDS            HygR: aminoglycoside phosphotransferase from E. coli; aph(4)-Ia; confers resistance to hygromycin
   5875..6000    +  CDS            ble (fragment): BLE_KLEPN - Experimental evidence at protein level: Swiss-Prot protein existence level 1. Binding protein with a strong affinity to the bleomycin family of antibiotics. Binds to CL990; an antimitotic-antibiotic compound. From Klebsiella pneumoniae.
   5995..6116    +  polyA_signal   SV40 poly(A) signal: SV40 polyadenylation signal
   6189..6205    -  protein_bind   lac operator: The lac repressor binds to the lac operator to inhibit transcription in E. coli. This inhibition can be relieved by adding lactose or isopropyl-β-D-thiogalactopyranoside (IPTG). lac repressor encoded by lacI
   6213..6243    -  promoter       lac promoter: promoter for the E. coli lac operon
   6258..6279    -  protein_bind   CAP binding site: CAP binding activates transcription in the presence of cAMP. E. coli catabolite activator protein
   6292..6384    -  CDS            lacI (fragment): lac repressor; lacI; The lac repressor binds to the lac operator to inhibit transcription in E. coli. This inhibition can be relieved by adding lactose or isopropyl-β-D-thiogalactopyranoside (IPTG).
   6386..6507    -  rep_origin     RSF ori (fragment): Plasmids containing the RSF 1030 origin of replication can be propagated in E. coli cells that contain additional plasmids with compatible origins.
>Addgene plasmid #106093 | pFRT_TO_FlagHA_TIA1 | addgene full sequence | sequence record 203305 | Addgene NGS Result
ATGTGAGCAAAAGGCCAGCAAAAGGCCAGGAACCGTAAAAAGGCCGCGTTGCTGGCGTTTTTCCATAGGC
TCCGCCCCCCTGACGAGCATCACAAAAATCGACGCTCAAGTCAGAGGTGGCGAAACCCGACAGGACTATA
AAGATACCAGGCGTTTCCCCCTGGAAGCTCCCTCGTGCGCTCTCCTGTTCCGACCCTGCCGCTTACCGGA
TACCTGTCCGCCTTTCTCCCTTCGGGAAGCGTGGCGCTTTCTCATAGCTCACGCTGTAGGTATCTCAGTT
CGGTGTAGGTCGTTCGCTCCAAGCTGGGCTGTGTGCACGAACCCCCCGTTCAGCCCGACCGCTGCGCCTT
ATCCGGTAACTATCGTCTTGAGTCCAACCCGGTAAGACACGACTTATCGCCACTGGCAGCAGCCACTGGT
AACAGGATTAGCAGAGCGAGGTATGTAGGCGGTGCTACAGAGTTCTTGAAGTGGTGGCCTAACTACGGCT
ACACTAGAAGAACAGTATTTGGTATCTGCGCTCTGCTGAAGCCAGTTACCTTCGGAAAAAGAGTTGGTAG
CTCTTGATCCGGCAAACAAACCACCGCTGGTAGCGGTGGTTTTTTTGTTTGCAAGCAGCAGATTACGCGC
AGAAAAAAAGGATCTCAAGAAGATCCTTTGATCTTTTCTACGGGGTCTGACGCTCAGTGGAACGAAAACT
CACGTTAAGGGATTTTGGTCATGAGATTATCAAAAAGGATCTTCACCTAGATCCTTTTAAATTAAAAATG
AAGTTTTAAATCAATCTAAAGTATATATGAGTAAACTTGGTCTGACAGTTACCAATGCTTAATCAGTGAG
GCACCTATCTCAGCGATCTGTCTATTTCGTTCATCCATAGTTGCCTGACTCCCCGTCGTGTAGATAACTA
CGATACGGGAGGGCTTACCATCTGGCCCCAGTGCTGCAATGATACCGCGAGACCCACGCTCACCGGCTCC
AGATTTATCAGCAATAAACCAGCCAGCCGGAAGGGCCGAGCGCAGAAGTGGTCCTGCAACTTTATCCGCC
TCCATCCAGTCTATTAATTGTTGCCGGGAAGCTAGAGTAAGTAGTTCGCCAGTTAATAGTTTGCGCAACG
TTGTTGCCATTGCTACAGGCATCGTGGTGTCACGCTCGTCGTTTGGTATGGCTTCATTCAGCTCCGGTTC
CCAACGATCAAGGCGAGTTACATGATCCCCCATGTTGTGCAAAAAAGCGGTTAGCTCCTTCGGTCCTCCG
ATCGTTGTCAGAAGTAAGTTGGCCGCAGTGTTATCACTCATGGTTATGGCAGCACTGCATAATTCTCTTA
CTGTCATGCCATCCGTAAGATGCTTTTCTGTGACTGGTGAGTACTCAACCAAGTCATTCTGAGAATAGTG
TATGCGGCGACCGAGTTGCTCTTGCCCGGCGTCAATACGGGATAATACCGCGCCACATAGCAGAACTTTA
AAAGTGCTCATCATTGGAAAACGTTCTTCGGGGCGAAAACTCTCAAGGATCTTACCGCTGTTGAGATCCA
GTTCGATGTAACCCACTCGTGCACCCAACTGATCTTCAGCATCTTTTACTTTCACCAGCGTTTCTGGGTG
AGCAAAAACAGGAAGGCAAAATGCCGCAAAAAAGGGAATAAGGGCGACACGGAAATGTTGAATACTCATA
CTCTTCCTTTTTCAATATTATTGAAGCATTTATCAGGGTTATTGTCTCATGAGCGGATACATATTTGAAT
GTATTTAGAAAAATAAACAAATAGGGGTTCCGCGCACATTTCCCCGAAAAGTGCCACCTGACGTCGACGG
ATCGGGAGATCTCCCGATCCCCTATGGTGCACTCTCAGTACAATCTGCTCTGATGCCGCATAGTTAAGCC
AGTATCTGCTCCCTGCTTGTGTGTTGGAGGTCGCTGAGTAGTGCGCGAGCAAAATTTAAGCTACAACAAG
GCAAGGCTTGACCGACAATTGCATGAAGAATCTGCTTAGGGTTAGGCGTTTTGCGCTGCTTCGCGATGTA
CGGGCCAGATATACGCGTTGACATTGATTATTGACTAGTTATTAATAGTAATCAATTACGGGGTCATTAG
TTCATAGCCCATATATGGAGTTCCGCGTTACATAACTTACGGTAAATGGCCCGCCTGGCTGACCGCCCAA
CGACCCCCGCCCATTGACGTCAATAATGACGTATGTTCCCATAGTAACGCCAATAGGGACTTTCCATTGA
CGTCAATGGGTGGAGTATTTACGGTAAACTGCCCACTTGGCAGTACATCAAGTGTATCATATGCCAAGTA
CGCCCCCTATTGACGTCAATGACGGTAAATGGCCCGCCTGGCATTATGCCCAGTACATGACCTTATGGGA
CTTTCCTACTTGGCAGTACATCTACGTATTAGTCATCGCTATTACCATGGTGATGCGGTTTTGGCAGTAC
ATCAATGGGCGTGGATAGCGGTTTGACTCACGGGGATTTCCAAGTCTCCACCCCATTGACGTCAATGGGA
GTTTGTTTTGGCACCAAAATCAACGGGACTTTCCAAAATGTCGTAACAACTCCGCCCCATTGACGCAAAT
GGGCGGTAGGCGTGTACGGTGGGAGGTCTATATAAGCAGAGCTCTCCCTATCAGTGATAGAGATCTCCCT
ATCAGTGATAGAGATCGTCGACGAGCTCGTTTAGTGAACCGTCAGATCGCCTGGAGACGCCATCCACGCT
GTTTTGACCTCCATAGAAGACACCGGGACCGATCCAGCCTCCGGACTCTAGCGTTTAAACTTAAGCTTGG
TACCATGGACTACAAGGACGACGATGACAAGTACCCTTATGACGTGCCCGATTACGCTTTGAACCAGATA
TCAACAAGTTTGTACAAAAAAGCAGGCTCCACCATGGGAACCAATTCAGTCGACATGGAGGACGAGATGC
CCAAGACTCTATACGTCGGTAACCTTTCCAGAGATGTGACAGAAGCTCTAATTCTGCAACTCTTTAGCCA
GATTGGACCTTGTAAAAACTGCAAAATGATTATGGATACAGCTGGAAATGATCCCTATTGTTTTGTGGAG
TTTCATGAGCATCGTCATGCAGCTGCAGCATTAGCTGCTATGAATGGACGGAAGATAATGGGTAAGGAAG
TCAAAGTGAATTGGGCAACAACCCCTAGCAGTCAAAAGAAAGATACAAGCAATCATTTCCATGTCTTTGT
TGGTGATCTCAGCCCAGAAATTACAACTGAAGATATAAAAGCTGCTTTTGCACCATTTGGAAGAATATCA
GATGCCCGAGTGGTAAAAGACATGGCAACAGGAAAGTCTAAGGGATATGGCTTTGTCTCCTTTTTCAACA
AATGGGATGCTGAAAACGCCATTCAACAGATGGGTGGCCAGTGGCTTGGTGGAAGACAAATCAGAACTAA
CTGGGCAACCCGAAAGCCTCCCGCTCCAAAGAGTACATATGAGTCAAATACCAAACAGCTATCATATGAT
GAGGTTGTAAATCAGTCTAGTCCAAGCAACTGTACTGTATACTGTGGAGGTGTTACTTCTGGGCTAACAG
AACAACTAATGCGTCAGACTTTTTCACCATTTGGACAAATAATGGAAATTCGAGTCTTTCCAGATAAAGG
ATATTCATTTGTTCGGTTCAATTCCCATGAAAGTGCAGCACATGCAATTGTTTCTGTTAATGGTACTACC
ATTGAAGGTCATGTTGTGAAATGCTATTGGGGCAAAGAAACTCTTGATATGATAAATCCCGTGCAACAGC
AGAATCAAATTGGATATCCCCAACCTTATGGCCAGTGGGGCCAGTGGTATGGAAATGCACAACAAATTGG
CCAGTATATGCCTAATGGTTGGCAAGTTCCTGCATATGGAATGTATGGCCAGGCATGGAACCAGCAAGGA
TTTAATCAGACACAGTCTTCTGCACCATGGATGGGACCAAATTATGGAGTGCAACCGCCTCAAGGGCAAA
ATGGCAGCATGTTGCCCAATCAGCCTTCTGGGTATCGAGTGGCAGGGTATGAAACCCAGTGAGCGGCCGC
ACTCGAGATATCTAGACCCAGCTTTCTTGTACAAAGTGGTTGATATCCAGCACAGTGGCGGCCGCTCAAG
TCTAGAGGGCCCGCGGTTCGAAGGTAAGCCTATCCCTAACCCTCTCCTCGGTCTCGATTCTACGCGTACC
TGATCCGCGGCCGCATAGATAACTGATCCAGTGTGCCTCGAGTCTAGAGGGCCCGTTTAAACCCGCTGAT
CAGCCTCGACTGTGCCTTCTAGTTGCCAGCCATCTGTTGTTTGCCCCTCCCCCGTGCCTTCCTTGACCCT
GGAAGGTGCCACTCCCACTGTCCTTTCCTAATAAAATGAGGAAATTGCATCGCATTGTCTGAGTAGGTGT
CATTCTATTCTGGGGGGTGGGGTGGGGCAGGACAGCAAGGGGGAGGATTGGGAAGACAATAGCAGGCATG
CTGGGGATGCGGTGGGCTCTATGGCTTCTGAGGCGGAAAGAACCAGCTGGGGCTCTAGGGGGTATCCCC
[124 nt withheld, positions 4550-4673]
C
[91 nt withheld, positions 4675-4765]
AGGGTGATGGTTCACGTACCTAGAAGTTCCTATTCCGAAGTTCCTATTCTCTAGAAAGTATAGGAACTTC
CTTGGCCAAAAAGCCTGAACTCACCGCGACGTCTGTCGAGAAGTTTCTGATCGAAAAGTTCGACAGCGTC
TCCGACCTGATGCAGCTCTCGGAGGGCGAAGAATCTCGTGCTTTCAGCTTCGATGTAGGAGGGCGTGGAT
ATGTCCTGCGGGTAAATAGCTGCGCCGATGGTTTCTACAAAGATCGTTATGTTTATCGGCACTTTGCATC
GGCCGCGCTCCCGATTCCGGAAGTGCTTGACATTGGGGAATTCAGCGAGAGCCTGACCTATTGCATCTCC
CGCCGTGCACAGGGTGTCACGTTGCAAGACCTGCCTGAAACCGAACTGCCCGCTGTTCTGCAGCCGGTCG
CGGAGGCCATGGATGCGATCGCTGCGGCCGATCTTAGCCAGACGAGCGGGTTCGGCCCATTCGGACCGCA
AGGAATCGGTCAATACACTACATGGCGTGATTTCATATGCGCGATTGCTGATCCCCATGTGTATCACTGG
CAAACTGTGATGGACGACACCGTCAGTGCGTCCGTCGCGCAGGCTCTCGATGAGCTGATGCTTTGGGCCG
AGGACTGCCCCGAAGTCCGGCACCTCGTGCACGCGGATTTCGGCTCCAACAATGTCCTGACGGACAATGG
CCGCATAACAGCGGTCATTGACTGGAGCGAGGCGATGTTCGGGGATTCCCAATACGAGGTCGCCAACATC
TTCTTCTGGAGGCCGTGGTTGGCTTGTATGGAGCAGCAGACGCGCTACTTCGAGCGGAGGCATCCGGAGC
TTGCAGGATCGCCGCGGCTCCGGGCGTATATGCTCCGCATTGGTCTTGACCAACTCTATCAGAGCTTGGT
TGACGGCAATTTCGATGATGCAGCTTGGGCGCAGGGTCGATGCGACGCAATCGTCCGATCCGGAGCCGGG
ACTGTCGGGCGTACACAAATCGCCCGCAGAAGCGCGGCCGTCTGGACCGATGGCTGTGTAGAAGTACTCG
CCGATAGTGGAAACCGACGCCCCAGCACTCGTCCGAGGGCAAAGGAATAGCACGTACTACGAGATTTCGA
TTCCACCGCCGCCTTCTATGAAAGGTTGGGCTTCGGAATCGTTTTCCGGGACGCCGGCTGGATGATCCTC
CAGCGCGGGGATCTCATGCTGGAGTTCTTCGCCCACCCCAACTTGTTTATTGCAGCTTATAATGGTTACA
AATAAAGCAATAGCATCACAAATTTCACAAATAAAGCATTTTTTTCACTGCATTCTAGTTGTGGTTTGTC
CAAACTCATCAATGTATCTTATCATGTCTGTATACCGTCGACCTCTAGCTAGAGCTTGGCGTAATCATGG
TCATAGCTGTTTCCTGTGTGAAATTGTTATCCGCTCACAATTCCACACAACATACGAGCCGGAAGCATAA
AGTGTAAAGCCTGGGGTGCCTAATGAGTGAGCTAACTCACATTAATTGCGTTGCGCTCACTGCCCGCTTT
CCAGTCGGGAAACCTGTCGTGCCAGCTGCATTAATGAATCGGCCAACGCGCGGGGAGAGGCGGTTTGCGT
ATTGGGCGCTCTTCCGCTTCCTCGCTCACTGACTCGCTGCGCTCGGTCGTTCGGCTGCGGCGAGCGGTAT
CAGCTCACTCAAAGGCGGTAATACGGTTATCCACAGAATCAGGGGATAACGCAGGAAAGAAC
